>Addgene plasmid #163938 | L1-Ck1-hs2-l-chlo | addgene full sequence | sequence record 331900 | Addgene NGS Result
CGTGCTGACGGTTCACCCCGATTACTTTTTGATCGATCCCGGCATCGGCCGTTTTCTCTACCGCCTGGCA
CGCCGCGCCGCAGGCAAGGCAGAAGCCAGATGGTTGTTCAAGACGATCTACGAACGCAGTGGCAGCGCCG
GAGAGTTCAAGAAGTTCTGTTTCACCGTGCGCAAGCTGATCGGGTCAAATGACCTGCCGGAGTACGATTT
GAAGGAGGAGGCGGGGCAGGCTGGCCCGATCCTAGTCATGCGCTACCGCAACCTGATCGAGGGCGAAGCA
TCCGCCGGTTCCTAATGTACGGAGCAGATGCTAGGGCAAATTGCCCTAGCAGGGGAAAAAGGTCGAAAAG
GACTCTTTCCTGTGGATAGCACGTACATTGGGAACCCAAAGCCGTACATTGGGAACCGGAACCCGTACAT
TGGGAACCCAAAGCCGTACATTGGGAACCGGTCACACATGTAAGTGACTGATATAAAAGAGAAAAAAGGC
GATTTTTCCGCCTAAAACTCTTTAAAACTTATTAAAACTCTTAAAACCCGCCTGGCCTGTGCATAACTGT
CTGGCCAGCGCACAGCCGAAGTGCTGCAAAAAGCGCCTACCCTTCGGTCGCTGCGCTCCCTACGCCCCGC
CGCTTCGCGTCGGCCTATCGCGGCCGCTGGCCGCTCAAAAATGGCTGGCCTACGGCCAGGCAATCTACCA
GGGCGCGGACAAGCCGCGCCGTCGCCACTCGACCGCCGGCGCCCACATCAAGGCACCCTGCCTCGCGCGT
TTCGGTGATGACGGTGAAAACCTCTGACACATGCAGCTCCCGGTGACGGTCACAGCTTGTCTGTAAGCGG
ATGCCGGGAGCAGACAAGCCCGTCAGGGCGCGTCAGCGGGTGTTGGCGGGTGTCGGGGCGCAGCCATGAC
CCAGTCACGTAGCGATAGCGGAGTGTATACTGGCTTAACTATGCGGCATCAGAGCAGATTGTACTGAGAG
TGCACCATATGCGGTGTGAAATACCGCACAGATGCGTAAGGAGAAAATACCGCATCAGGCGCTCATCCGC
TTCCTCGCTCACTGACTCGCTGCGCTCGGTCGTTCGGCTGCGGCGAGCGGTATCAGCTCACTCAAAGGCG
GTAATACGGTTATCCACAGAATCAGGGGATAACGCAGGAAAGAACATGTGAGCAAAAGGCCAGCAAAAGG
CCAGGAACCGTAAAAAGGCCGCGTTGCTGGCGTTTTTCCATAGGCTCCGCCCCCCTGACGAGCATCACAA
AAATCGACGCTCAAGTCAGAGGTGGCGAAACCCGACAGGACTATAAAGATACCAGGCGTTTCCCCCTGGA
AGCTCCCTCGTGCGCTCTCCTGTTCCGACCCTGCCGCTTACCGGATACCTGTCCGCCTTTCTCCCTTCGG
GAAGCGTGGCGCTTTCTCATAGCTCACGCTGTAGGTATCTCAGTTCGGTGTAGGTCGTTCGCTCCAAGCT
GGGCTGTGTGCACGAACCCCCCGTTCAGCCCGACCGCTGCGCCTTATCCGGTAACTATCGTCTTGAGTCC
AACCCGGTAAGACACGACTTATCGCCACTGGCAGCAGCCACTGGTAACAGGATTAGCAGAGCGAGGTATG
TAGGCGGTGCTACAGAGTTCTTGAAGTGGTGGCCTAACTACGGCTACACTAGAAGGACAGTATTTGGTAT
CTGCGCTCTGCTGAAGCCAGTTACCTTCGGAAAAAGAGTTGGTAGCTCTTGATCCGGCAAACAAACCACC
GCTGGTAGCGGTGGTTTTTTTGTTTGCAAGCAGCAGATTACGCGCAGAAAAAAAGGATCTCAAGAAGATC
CTTTGATCTTTTCTACGGGGTCTGACGCTCAGTGGAACGAAAACTCACGTTAAGGGATTTTGGTCATGCA
TTCTAGGTGATTAGAAAAACTCATCGAGCATCAAATGAAACTGCAATTTATTCATATCAGGATTATCAAT
ACCATATTTTTGAAAAAGCCGTTTCTGTAATGAAGGAGAAAACTCACCGAGGCAGTTCCATAGGATGGCA
AGATCCTGGTATCGGTCTGCGATTCCGACTCGTCCAACATCAATACAACCTATTAATTTCCCCTCGTCAA
AAATAAGGTTATCAAGTGAGAAATCACCATGAGTGACGACTGAATCCGGTGAGAATGGCAAAAGTTTATG
CATTTCTTTCCAGACTTGTTCAACAGGCCAGCCATTACGCTCGTCATCAAAATCACTCGCATCAACCAAA
CCGTTATTCATTCGTGATTGCGCCTGAGCGAGTCGAAATACGCGATCGCTGTTAAAAGGACAATTACAAA
CAGGAATCGAATGCAACCGGCGCAGGAACACTGCCAGCGCATCAACAATATTTTCACCTGAATCAGGATA
TTCTTCTAATACCTGGAATGCTGTTTTCCCTGGGATCGCAGTGGTGAGTAACCATGCATCATCAGGAGTA
CGGATAAAATGCTTGATGGTCGGAAGAGGCATAAATTCCGTCAGCCAGTTTAGTCTGACCATCTCATCTG
TAACATCATTGGCAACGCTACCTTTGCCATGTTTCAGAAACAACTCTGGCGCATCGGGCTTCCCATACAA
TCGGTAGATTGTCGCACCTGATTGCCCGACATTATCGCGAGCCCATTTATACCCATATAAATCAGCATCC
ATGTTGGAATTTAATCGCGGCCTTGAGCAAGACGTTTCCCGTTGAATATGGCTCATAACAGAACTTATTA
TTTCCTTCCTCTTTTCTACAGTATTTAAAGATACCCCAAGAAGCTAATTATAACAAGACGAACTCCAATT
CACTGTTCCTTGCATTCTAAAACCTTAAATACCAGAAAACAGCTTTTTCAAAGTTGTTTTCAAAGTTGGC
GTATAACATAGTATCGACGGAGCCGATTTTGAAACCGCGGTGATCACAGGCAGCAACGCTCTGTCATCGT
TACAATCAACATGCTACCCTCCGCGAGATCATCCGTGTTTCAAACCCGGCAGCTTAGTTGCCGTTCTTCC
GAATAGCATCGGTAACATGAGCAAAGTCTGCCGCCTTACAACGGCTCTCCCGCTGACGCCGTCCCGGACT
GATGGGCTGCCTGTATCGAGTGGTGATTTTGTGCCGAGCTGCCGGTCGGGGAGCTGTTGGCTGGCTGGTG
GCAGGATATATTGTGGTGTAAACATAACGAATTGCTCTTCAATGAGGAGCAGCATTTAGAATGACTCCTC
AACCTGGAGTTCCAGCAGAAGAAGCAGGAGCAGCAGTTGCTGCTGAGTCTTCAACTGGTACATGGACTAC
AGTTTGGACTGATGGTCTTACTAACCTTGATCGTTATAAAGGTCGATGCTATGATATTGACCCTGTTCCT
GGAGAAGATAATCAATATATTGCTTATGTAGCTTATCCTTTAGATTTATTTGAAGAAGGTTCTGTTACAA
ATATGTTTACTTCAATTGTAGGTAATGTATTTGGGTTTAAAGCTTTAAGAGCGTTACGTCTTGAAGATTT
AAGAATTCCTCCAGCTTACACAAAAACTTTCCAAGGTCCTCCTCATGGTATTCAAGTTGAGAGAGATAAA
TTAAACAAATATGGTCGTCCTTTATTAGGATGTACTATTAAACCAAAATTAGGTTTATCTGCTAAAAACT
ATGGTAGAGCTGTATATGAATGTCTTCGTGGTGGACTTGATTTTACTAAAGATGATGAAAACGTAAATTC
TCAACCATTTATGCGTTGGAGAGATCGTTTCTTATTTGTAGCAGAAGCTATTTTTAAATCTCAAGCAGAA
ACTGGAGAAATCAAAGGACATTATTTAAATGCTACTGCAGGTACATGTGAAGAAATGCTAAAAAGAGCAG
CATGTGCTAGAGAGTTAGGTGTACCAATTGTTATGCACGACTACTTAACTGGTGGTTTCACTGCAAATAC
TACTCTAGCTTTTTATTGCCGTGACAATGGTTTACTTCTTCATATTCACCGTGCAATGCATGCAGTTATT
GATAGACAAAAAAATCATGGTATCCACTTCCGTGTATTAGCAAAAGCTTTACGTATGTCTGGTGGAGATC
ATATTCACGCTGGTACTGTTGTAGGTAAACTTGAAGGAGATCGTAACGTAACTTTAGGTTTCGTAGATTT
ACTTCGTGATGACTATATTGAAAAAGATAGAAGTCGTGGTATTTATTTCACACAAGATTGGGTTTCTTTA
CCTGGTGTTTTCCCTGTAGCATCTGGTGGGATCCATGTTTGGCATATGCCTGCTTTAACTGAAATTTTTG
GCGATGACTCTGTTTTACAATTTGGTGGTGGAACTTTAGGTCATCCTTGGGGTAACGCACCTGGTGCAGT
TGCTAACCGAGTTTCGTTAGAAGCTTGTGTACAAGCACGTAATGAAGGTCGTGACCTTGCTCGTGAAGGA
AATGAAATTATTCGTGAAGCTTGCAAATGGAGTCCTGAGTTATCTGCTGCTTGTGAAGTTTGGAAAGAAA
TTAAATTTGAATTTGATATTATTGATACTTTGTAAAATGAAAGTAGATATACTTTGTAAAATAAAGTAGA
TATTTTATCTTAAAAGTTTTGTAATTTTCTTTTTTTTATCTGATATTTCAGATAAAAAAAAGAAAATTAC
AAAACTTTTAAATGGGTTTGTAGCTCAGTGGATTAGAGCTCATGGTTCCGGATCATGAAGTCAAGGGTTC
GAATCCCTTCTAACCCTTTTTTTATTTTGAAAACGCTAGCATGAAGAGCAATTCTGACAGGATATATTGG
CGGGTAAACCTAAGAGAAAAGAGCGTTTATTAGAATAATCGGATATTTAAAAGGGCGTGAAAAGGTTTAT
CCGTTCGTCCATTTGTATGTGCATGCCAACCACAGGGTTCCCCTCGGGATCAAAGTACTTTGATCCAACC
CCTCCGCTGCTATAGTGCAGTCGGCTTCTGACGTTCAGTGCAGCCGTCATCTGAAAACGACATGTCGCAC
AAGTCCTAAGTTACGCGACAGGCTGCCGCCCTGCCCTTTTCCTGGCGTTTTCTTGTCGCGTGTTTTAGTC
GCATAAAGTAGAATACTTGCGACTAGAACCGGAGACATTACGCCATGAACAAGAGCGCCGCCGCTGGCCT
GCTGGGCTATGCCCGCGTCAGCACCGACGACCAGGACTTGACCAACCAACGGGCCGAACTGCACGCGGCC
GGCTGCACCAAGCTGTTTTCCGAGAAGATCACCGGCACCAGGCGCGACCGCCCGGAGCTGGCCAGGATGC
TTGACCACCTACGCCCTGGCGACGTTGTGACAGTGACCAGGCTAGACCGCCTGGCCCGCAGCACCCGCGA
CCTACTGGACATTGCCGAGCGCATCCAGGAGGCCGGCGCGGGCCTGCGTAGCCTGGCAGAGCCGTGGGCC
GACACCACCACGCCGGCCGGCCGCATGGTGTTGACCGTGTTCGCCGGCATTGCCGAGTTCGAGCGTTCCC
TAATCATCGACCGCACCCGGAGCGGGCGCGAGGCCGCCAAGGCCCGAGGCGTGAAGTTTGGCCCCCGCCC
TACCCTCACCCCGGCACAGATCGCGCACGCCCGCGAGCTGATCGACCAGGAAGGCCGCACCGTGAAAGAG
GCGGCTGCACTGCTTGGCGTGCATCGCTCGACCCTGTACCGCGCACTTGAGCGCAGCGAGGAAGTGACGC
CCACCGAGGCCAGGCGGCGCGGTGCCTTCCGTGAGGACGCATTGACCGAGGCCGACGCCCTGGCGGCCGC
CGAGAATGAACGCCAAGAGGAACAAGCATGAAACCGCACCAGGACGGCCAGGACGAACCGTTTTTCATTA
CCGAAGAGATCGAGGCGGAGATGATCGCGGCCGGGTACGTGTTCGAGCCGCCCGCGCACCTCTCAACCGT
GCGGCTGCATGAAATCCTGGCCGGTTTGTCTGATGCCAAGCTGGCGGCCTGGCCGGCCAGCTTGGCCGCT
GAAGAAACCGAGCGCCGCCGTCTAAAAAGGTGATGTGTATTTGAGTAAAACAGCTTGCGTCATGCGGTCG
CTGCGTATATGATGCGATGAGTAAATAAACAAATACGCAAGGGGAACGCATGAAGGTTATCGCTGTACTT
AACCAGAAAGGCGGGTCAGGCAAGACGACCATCGCAACCCATCTAGCCCGCGCCCTGCAACTCGCCGGGG
CCGATGTTCTGTTAGTCGATTCCGATCCCCAGGGCAGTGCCCGCGATTGGGCGGCCGTGCGGGAAGATCA
ACCGCTAACCGTTGTCGGCATCGACCGCCCGACGATTGACCGCGACGTGAAGGCCATCGGCCGGCGCGAC
TTCGTAGTGATCGACGGAGCGCCCCAGGCGGCGGACTTGGCTGTGTCCGCGATCAAGGCAGCCGACTTCG
TGCTGATTCCGGTGCAGCCAAGCCCTTACGACATATGGGCCACCGCCGACCTGGTGGAGCTGGTTAAGCA
GCGCATTGAGGTCACGGATGGAAGGCTACAAGCGGCCTTTGTCGTGTCGCGGGCGATCAAAGGCACGCGC
ATCGGCGGTGAGGTTGCCGAGGCGCTGGCCGGGTACGAGCTGCCCATTCTTGAGTCCCGTATCACGCAGC
GCGTGAGCTACCCAGGCACTGCCGCCGCCGGCACAACCGTTCTTGAATCAGAACCCGAGGGCGACGCTGC
CCGCGAGGTCCAGGCGCTGGCCGCTGAAATTAAATCAAAACTCATTTGAGTTAATGAGGTAAAGAGAAAA
TGAGCAAAAGCACAAACACGCTAAGTGCCGGCCGTCCGAGCGCACGCAGCAGCAAGGCTGCAACGTTGGC
CAGCCTGGCAGACACGCCAGCCATGAAGCGGGTCAACTTTCAGTTGCCGGCGGAGGATCACACCAAGCTG
AAGATGTACGCGGTACGCCAAGGCAAGACCATTACCGAGCTGCTATCTGAATACATCGCGCAGCTACCAG
AGTAAATGAGCAAATGAATAAATGAGTAGATGAATTTTAGCGGCTAAAGGAGGCGGCATGGAAAATCAAG
AACAACCAGGCACCGACGCCGTGGAATGCCCCATGTGTGGAGGAACGGGCGGTTGGCCAGGCGTAAGCGG
CTGGGTTGCCTGCCGGCCCTGCAATGGCACTGGAACCCCCAAGCCCGAGGAATCGGCGTGAGCGGTCGCA
AACCATCCGGCCCGGTACAAATCGGCGCGGCGCTGGGTGATGACCTGGTGGAGAAGTTGAAGGCCGCGCA
GGCCGCCCAGCGGCAACGCATCGAGGCAGAAGCACGCCCCGGTGAATCGTGGCAAGCGGCCGCTGATCGA
ATCCGCAAAGAATCCCGGCAACCGCCGGCAGCCGGTGCGCCGTCGATTAGGAAGCCGCCCAAGGGCGACG
AGCAACCAGATTTTTTCGTTCCGATGCTCTATGACGTGGGCACCCGCGATAGTCGCAGCATCATGGACGT
GGCCGTTTTCCGTCTGTCGAAGCGTGACCGACGAGCTGGCGAGGTGATCCGCTACGAGCTTCCAGACGGG
CACGTAGAGGTTTCCGCAGGGCCGGCCGGCATGGCCAGTGTGTGGGATTACGACCTGGTACTGATGGCGG
TTTCCCATCTAACCGAATCCATGAACCGATACCGGGAAGGGAAGGGAGACAAGCCCGGCCGCGTGTTCCG
TCCACACGTTGCGGACGTACTCAAGTTCTGCCGGCGAGCCGATGGCGGAAAGCAGAAAGACGACCTGGTA
GAAACCTGCATTCGGTTAAACACCACGCACGTTGCCATGCAGCGTACGAAGAAGGCCAAGAACGGCCGCC
TGGTGACGGTATCCGAGGGTGAAGCCTTGATTAGCCGCTACAAGATCGTAAAGAGCGAAACCGGGCGGCC
GGAGTACATCGAGATCGAGCTAGCTGATTGGATGTACCGCGAGATCACAGAAGGCAAGAACCCGGA
Features (pLannotate 1.2.2; 13 found; start..end, strand, type, name):
    361..555     +  rep_origin     pVS1 oriV: origin of replication for the Pseudomonas plasmid pVS1 (Heeb et al., 2000)
    758..797     +  CDS            rop (fragment): Rop protein, which maintains plasmids at low copy number; rop
    899..1039    +  misc_feature   bom: basis of mobility region from pBR322
   1225..1813    -  rep_origin     ori: high-copy-number ColE1/pMB1/pBR322/pUC origin of replication
   1901..2716    -  CDS            KanR: aminoglycoside phosphotransferase; aph(3')-Ia; confers resistance to kanamycin in bacteria or G418 (Geneticin®) in eukaryotes
   3149..3173    +  misc_feature   LB T-DNA repeat: left border repeat from nopaline C58 T-DNA
   3199..4512    +  CDS            rbcL (fragment): RBL_MARPO - Experimental evidence at protein level: Swiss-Prot protein existence level 1. RuBisCO catalyzes two reactions: the carboxylation of D- ribulose 1,5-bisphosphate, the primary event in carbon dioxide fixation, as well as the oxidative fragmentation of the pentose substrate in the photorespiration process. Both reactions occur simultaneously and in competition at the same active site. From Marchantia polymorpha (Liverwort) (Marchantia aquatica).
   4595..4611    -  terminator     bacterial terminator (fragment): putative bacterial transcription terminator
   4633..4706    +  ncRNA          tRNA: Accession: RF00005 - tRNA
   4745..4769    +  misc_feature   RB T-DNA repeat: right border repeat from nopaline C58 T-DNA
   5109..5510    +  CDS            Y4CG_SINFN (fragment): Protein inferred from homology: Swiss-Prot protein existence level 3. From Sinorhizobium fredii (strain NBRC 101917 / NGR234).
   6070..6699    +  CDS            pVS1 StaA: stability protein from the Pseudomonas plasmid pVS1 (Heeb et al., 2000)
   7128..295     +  CDS            pVS1 RepA (across the origin): replication protein from the Pseudomonas plasmid pVS1 (Heeb et al., 2000)
