[The description below was written by a language model from this plasmid's Addgene catalogue record and pLannotate feature annotations shown in this document.]
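Description:
L1-Ck1-hs2-l-chlo is a Level 1 module built in the pCk1 acceptor backbone and carrying a homology arm for chloroplast genome engineering in the liverwort Marchantia polymorpha. It comes from a synthetic biology toolkit for reprogramming Marchantia gene expression. The backbone has the layout of a binary vector. A high-copy ColE1/pUC-type origin with the pBR322 bom region (and a small rop fragment) supports propagation in E. coli. The pVS1 oriV, RepA and StaA functions would allow replication and stable maintenance in a broader range of bacteria, such as Agrobacterium. Selection is by kanamycin through the aph(3')-Ia KanR gene. The catalogue lists the vector type as bacterial expression, but nothing in the annotation indicates an expression cassette for a foreign protein.

The insert sits between nopaline-type left and right T-DNA border repeats. It is roughly 1.5 kb of Marchantia plastid DNA from the rbcL–trnR region, designated HS2-L, which suggests the left-hand homologous sequence of the second integration site. The feature table identifies most of the rbcL coding sequence (RuBisCO large subunit, annotated as a fragment), followed by a short putative terminator match and a tRNA gene, consistent with the trnR named in the record. No promoter, reporter or plant selection marker is annotated.

On its own the plasmid is therefore a building block rather than a finished transformation vector. The stated purpose is to direct integration into the chloroplast rbcL–trnR locus. In practice this arm would presumably be assembled with a matching right-hand arm and transgene cassettes, so that homologous recombination inserts the payload into the plastid genome. The cloning sites used are not recorded.
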