Addgene plasmid #163938: L1-Ck1-hs2-l-chlo
Purpose: For integration in the chloroplast rbcL_trnR region: HS2-L, genome position: 56139_57662, Genbank accession no. MH635409
Depositing lab: Jim Haseloff. Depositing organization: University of Cambridge. Publication: Systematic tools for reprogramming plant gene expression in a simple model, Marchantia polymorpha. Sauret-Gueto S, Frangedakis E, Silvestri L, Rebmann M, Tomaselli M, Markel K, Delmans M, West A, Patron NJ, Haseloff J. ACS Synth Biol. 2020 Mar 12. doi: 10.1021/acssynbio.9b00511. PubMed 32163700.
Backbone
  Vector backbone: pCk1
  Vector type: Bacterial Expression
Growth in bacteria
  Bacterial resistance: Kanamycin, 50 μg/mL
  Growth temperature: 37°C
  Growth strain: DH5alpha
  Copy number: High Copy
Gene/Insert
  Gene/Insert name: Marchantia polymorpha rbcL_trnR region homologous sequence
  Species: Other
  Cloning method: Restriction Enzyme; 5′ cloning site Unknown (unknown if destroyed); 3′ cloning site Unknown (unknown if destroyed)
How to cite: L1-Ck1-hs2-l-chlo was a gift from Jim Haseloff (Addgene plasmid # 163938 ; http://n2t.net/addgene:163938 ; RRID:Addgene_163938)
